Addgene plasmid #90861: PTTG1 G10.1 gRNA
Purpose: 3rd generation lentiviral gRNA plasmid targeting human PTTG1
Depositing lab: Iain Cheeseman. Depositing organization: Whitehead Institute for Biomedical Research. Publication: Large-Scale Analysis of CRISPR/Cas9 Cell-Cycle Knockouts Reveals the Diversity of p53-Dependent Responses to Cell-Cycle Defects. McKinley KL, Cheeseman IM. Dev Cell. 2017 Feb 27;40(4):405-420.e2. doi: 10.1016/j.devcel.2017.01.012. Epub 2017 Feb 16. PubMed 28216383.
Backbone
  Vector backbone: pLenti-sgRNA
  Backbone manufacturer: Eric Lander & David Sabatini labs (Addgene plasmid #71409)
  Backbone size w/o insert (bp): 9151
  Vector type: Lentiviral, CRISPR
  Selectable markers: Puromycin
Growth in bacteria
  Bacterial resistance: Ampicillin, 100 μg/mL
  Growth temperature: 37°C
  Growth strain: NEB Stable
  Copy number: Unknown
Gene/Insert
  Gene/Insert name: PTTG1 (Guide Designation G10.1) (alt name: pKMKO series)
  gRNA/shRNA sequence: CACCgCCCGTGTGGTTGCTAAGGAT
  Species: H. sapiens (human)
  Promoter: U6
  Cloning method: Restriction Enzyme; 5′ cloning site BsmBI (destroyed during cloning); 3′ cloning site BsmBI (destroyed during cloning)
  Sequencing primers: 5′ hU6-F (5'-GAGGGCCTATTTCCCATGATT-3'); 3′ EF1a-R (5'-CACGGCGACTACTGCACTTA-3')
Terms and licenses: Academic/Nonprofit Terms; Industry Terms: Not Available to Industry
Depositor comments: Please note that gRNA target sequence listed is not strictly the 20nt spacer sequence, but also contains the 5' BsmBI overhang. For more information about knockout human cell lines generated using this plasmid, please see http://cellcycleknockouts.wi.mit.edu/ .
How to cite: PTTG1 G10.1 gRNA was a gift from Iain Cheeseman (Addgene plasmid # 90861 ; http://n2t.net/addgene:90861 ; RRID:Addgene_90861)
