[The description below was written by a language model from this plasmid's Addgene catalogue record and pLannotate feature annotations shown in this document.]
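Description:
PTTG1 G10.1 gRNA is a third-generation lentiviral CRISPR guide plasmid built on the pLenti-sgRNA backbone and designed to deliver a single guide RNA against human PTTG1. In bacteria it is maintained through a high-copy ColE1/pUC-type origin and selected with ampicillin via the β-lactamase gene. An f1 origin and remnants of lac/lacZα cloning-vector sequence are also annotated. The catalogue lists the empty backbone as 9,151 bp, whereas the sequenced plasmid is 7,302 nt. This is consistent with loss of backbone sequence between the two BsmBI sites when the guide oligos were inserted, although the record does not say so explicitly. Both BsmBI sites were destroyed during cloning.

The viral portion has the usual self-inactivating layout. An RSV promoter drives a truncated HIV-1 5' LTR, so genomic RNA is produced independently of Tat. This is followed by the Ψ packaging signal with a partial gag sequence, the Rev response element for nuclear export, a cPPT/CTS, and a ΔU3 3' LTR, with an SV40 polyadenylation signal and SV40 origin downstream. Between the LTRs, a human U6 RNA polymerase III promoter transcribes the PTTG1 spacer fused to the Streptococcus pyogenes sgRNA scaffold. A separate EF-1α core promoter expresses puromycin N-acetyltransferase, stabilised by a WPRE, for selecting transduced cells.

The feature table shows no Cas9 gene, so the nuclease must be supplied separately, for example by a Cas9-expressing cell line. The plasmid belongs to a guide series used for a large-scale analysis of cell-cycle gene knockouts in human cells, and it serves to generate PTTG1 knockouts after lentiviral transduction.
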