Features (pLannotate 1.2.2; 28 found; start..end, strand, type, name):
      1..26      +  rep_origin     RSF ori (fragment): Plasmids containing the RSF 1030 origin of replication can be propagated in E. coli cells that contain additional plasmids with compatible origins.
     28..120     +  CDS            lacI (fragment): lac repressor; lacI; The lac repressor binds to the lac operator to inhibit transcription in E. coli. This inhibition can be relieved by adding lactose or isopropyl-β-D-thiogalactopyranoside (IPTG).
    133..154     +  protein_bind   CAP binding site: CAP binding activates transcription in the presence of cAMP. E. coli catabolite activator protein
    169..199     +  promoter       lac promoter: promoter for the E. coli lac operon
    207..223     +  protein_bind   lac operator: The lac repressor binds to the lac operator to inhibit transcription in E. coli. This inhibition can be relieved by adding lactose or isopropyl-β-D-thiogalactopyranoside (IPTG). lac repressor encoded by lacI
    268..286     +  promoter       T3 promoter: promoter for bacteriophage T3 RNA polymerase
    314..540     +  promoter       RSV promoter: Rous sarcoma virus enhancer/promoter
    541..721     +  LTR            5' LTR (truncated): truncated 5' long terminal repeat (LTR) from HIV-1
    768..893     +  misc_feature   HIV-1 Ψ: packaging signal of human immunodeficiency virus type 1
    877..1240    +  CDS            HIV-1 gag (fragment): gag protein from human immunodeficiency virus 1; gag
   1386..1619    +  misc_feature   RRE: The Rev response element (RRE) of HIV-1 allows for Rev-dependent mRNA export from the nucleus to the cytoplasm.
   1996..2022    +  CDS            Rev (fragment): human immunodeficiency virus 1 (HIV-1) Rev protein; rev; enhances nuclear export of unspliced and incompletely spliced viral mRNAs
   2026..2266    +  promoter       U6 promoter: RNA polymerase III promoter for human U6 snRNA
   2314..2381    +  misc_RNA       tracrRNA (fragment): trans-activating CRISPR RNA for the Streptococcus pyogenes CRISPR/Cas9 system
   2430..2547    +  misc_feature   cPPT/CTS: central polypurine tract and central termination sequence of HIV-1
   2616..2827    +  promoter       EF-1α core promoter: core promoter for human elongation factor EF-1α
   2853..3452    +  CDS            PuroR (fragment): puromycin N-acetyltransferase; pac from Streptomyces; confers resistance to puromycin
   3468..4056    +  misc_feature   WPRE: woodchuck hepatitis virus posttranscriptional regulatory element
   4107..4126    +  misc_feature   cPPT/CTS (fragment): central polypurine tract and central termination sequence of HIV-1
   4128..4361    +  LTR            3' LTR (ΔU3): self-inactivating 3' long terminal repeat (LTR) from HIV-1
   4439..4560    +  polyA_signal   SV40 poly(A) signal: SV40 polyadenylation signal
   4600..4735    +  rep_origin     SV40 ori: SV40 origin of replication
   4756..4774    -  promoter       T7 promoter: promoter for bacteriophage T7 RNA polymerase
   4782..4937    +  CDS            lacZα (fragment): LacZα fragment of β-galactosidase; lacZ fragment
   4942..5370    +  rep_origin     f1 ori (sequence partly withheld): f1 bacteriophage origin of replication; arrow indicates direction of (+) strand synthesis
   5423..5527    +  promoter       AmpR promoter: bla
   5528..6388    +  CDS            AmpR: β-lactamase; bla; confers resistance to ampicillin, carbenicillin, and related antibiotics
   6559..7147    +  rep_origin     ori: high-copy-number ColE1/pMB1/pBR322/pUC origin of replication
>Addgene plasmid #90861 | PTTG1 G10.1 gRNA | addgene full sequence | sequence record 182953 | Addgene NGS Result
CGAGTCAGTGAGCGAGGAAGCGGAAGAGCGCCCAATACGCAAACCGCCTCTCCCCGCGCGTTGGCCGATT
CATTAATGCAGCTGGCACGACAGGTTTCCCGACTGGAAAGCGGGCAGTGAGCGCAACGCAATTAATGTGA
GTTAGCTCACTCATTAGGCACCCCAGGCTTTACACTTTATGCTTCCGGCTCGTATGTTGTGTGGAATTGT
GAGCGGATAACAATTTCACACAGGAAACAGCTATGACCATGATTACGCCAAGCGCGCAATTAACCCTCAC
TAAAGGGAACAAAAGCTGGAGCTGCAAGCTTAATGTAGTCTTATGCAATACTCTTGTAGTCTTGCAACAT
GGTAACGATGAGTTAGCAACATGCCTTACAAGGAGAGAAAAAGCACCGTGCATGCCGATTGGTGGAAGTA
AGGTGGTACGATCGTGCCTTATTAGGAAGGCAACAGACGGGTCTGACATGGATTGGACGAACCACTGAAT
TGCCGCATTGCAGAGATATTGTATTTAAGTGCCTAGCTCGATACATAAACGGGTCTCTCTGGTTAGACCA
GATCTGAGCCTGGGAGCTCTCTGGCTAACTAGGGAACCCACTGCTTAAGCCTCAATAAAGCTTGCCTTGA
GTGCTTCAAGTAGTGTGTGCCCGTCTGTTGTGTGACTCTGGTAACTAGAGATCCCTCAGACCCTTTTAGT
CAGTGTGGAAAATCTCTAGCAGTGGCGCCCGAACAGGGACTTGAAAGCGAAAGGGAAACCAGAGGAGCTC
TCTCGACGCAGGACTCGGCTTGCTGAAGCGCGCACGGCAAGAGGCGAGGGGCGGCGACTGGTGAGTACGC
CAAAAATTTTGACTAGCGGAGGCTAGAAGGAGAGAGATGGGTGCGAGAGCGTCAGTATTAAGCGGGGGAG
AATTAGATCGCGATGGGAAAAAATTCGGTTAAGGCCAGGGGGAAAGAAAAAATATAAATTAAAACATATA
GTATGGGCAAGCAGGGAGCTAGAACGATTCGCAGTTAATCCTGGCCTGTTAGAAACATCAGAAGGCTGTA
GACAAATACTGGGACAGCTACAACCATCCCTTCAGACAGGATCAGAAGAACTTAGATCATTATATAATAC
AGTAGCAACCCTCTATTGTGTGCATCAAAGGATAGAGATAAAAGACACCAAGGAAGCTTTAGACAAGATA
GAGGAAGAGCAAAACAAAAGTAAGACCACCGCACAGCAAGCGGCCGCTGATCTTCAGACCTGGAGGAGGA
GATATGAGGGACAATTGGAGAAGTGAATTATATAAATATAAAGTAGTAAAAATTGAACCATTAGGAGTAG
CACCCACCAAGGCAAAGAGAAGAGTGGTGCAGAGAGAAAAAAGAGCAGTGGGAATAGGAGCTTTGTTCCT
TGGGTTCTTGGGAGCAGCAGGAAGCACTATGGGCGCAGCGTCAATGACGCTGACGGTACAGGCCAGACAA
TTATTGTCTGGTATAGTGCAGCAGCAGAACAATTTGCTGAGGGCTATTGAGGCGCAACAGCATCTGTTGC
AACTCACAGTCTGGGGCATCAAGCAGCTCCAGGCAAGAATCCTGGCTGTGGAAAGATACCTAAAGGATCA
ACAGCTCCTGGGGATTTGGGGTTGCTCTGGAAAACTCATTTGCACCACTGCTGTGCCTTGGAATGCTAGT
TGGAGTAATAAATCTCTGGAACAGATTTGGAATCACACGACCTGGATGGAGTGGGACAGAGAAATTAACA
ATTACACAAGCTTAATACACTCCTTAATTGAAGAATCGCAAAACCAGCAAGAAAAGAATGAACAAGAATT
ATTGGAATTAGATAAATGGGCAAGTTTGTGGAATTGGTTTAACATAACAAATTGGCTGTGGTATATAAAA
TTATTCATAATGATAGTAGGAGGCTTGGTAGGTTTAAGAATAGTTTTTGCTGTACTTTCTATAGTGAATA
GAGTTAGGCAGGGATATTCACCATTATCGTTTCAGACCCACCTCCCAACCCCGAGGGGACCCAGAGAGGG
CCTATTTCCCATGATTCCTTCATATTTGCATATACGATACAAGGCTGTTAGAGAGATAATTAGAATTAAT
TTGACTGTAAACACAAAGATATTAGTACAAAATACGTGACGTAGAAAGTAATAATTTCTTGGGTAGTTTG
CAGTTTTAAAATTATGTTTTAAAATGGACTATCATATGCTTACCGTAACTTGAAAGTATTTCGATTTCTT
GGCTTTATATATCTTGTGGAAAGGACGAAACACCGCCCGTGTGGTTGCTAAGGATGTTTAAGAGCTATGC
TGGAAACAGCATAGCAAGTTTAAATAAGGCTAGTCCGTTATCAACTTGAAAAAGTGGCACCGAGTCGGTG
CTTTTTTTGAATTCTAGATCTTGAGACAAATGGCAGTATTCATCCACAATTTTAAAAGAAAAGGGGGGAT
TGGGGGGTACAGTGCAGGGGAAAGAATAGTAGACATAATAGCAACAGACATACAAACTAAAGAATTACAA
AAACAAATTACAAAAATTCAAAATTTTCGGGTTTATTACAGGGACAGCAGAGATCCACTTTGGCGCCGGC
TCGAGTGGCTCCGGTGCCCGTCAGTGGGCAGAGCGCACATCGCCCACAGTCCCCGAGAAGTTGGGGGGAG
GGGTCGGCAATTGAACCGGTGCCTAGAGAAGGTGGCGCGGGGTAAACTGGGAAAGTGATGTCGTGTACTG
GCTCCGCCTTTTTCCCGAGGGTGGGGGAGAACCGTATATAAGTGCAGTAGTCGCCGTGAACGTTCTTTTT
CGCAACGGGTTTGCCGCCAGAACACAGGTGTCGTGACGCGGGATCCGCCACCATGACCGAGTACAAGCCC
ACGGTGCGCCTCGCCACCCGCGACGACGTCCCCAGGGCCGTACGCACCCTCGCCGCCGCGTTCGCCGACT
ACCCCGCCACGCGCCACACCGTCGATCCGGACCGCCACATCGAGCGGGTCACCGAGCTGCAAGAACTCTT
CCTCACGCGCGTCGGGCTCGACATCGGCAAGGTGTGGGTCGCGGACGACGGCGCCGCGGTGGCGGTCTGG
ACCACGCCGGAGAGCGTCGAAGCGGGGGCGGTGTTCGCCGAGATCGGCCCGCGCATGGCCGAGTTGAGCG
GTTCCCGGCTGGCCGCGCAGCAACAGATGGAAGGCCTCCTGGCGCCGCACCGGCCCAAGGAGCCCGCGTG
GTTCCTGGCCACCGTCGGAGTCTCGCCCGACCACCAGGGCAAGGGTCTGGGCAGCGCCGTCGTGCTCCCC
GGAGTGGAGGCGGCCGAGCGCGCCGGGGTGCCCGCCTTCCTGGAGACCTCCGCGCCCCGCAACCTCCCCT
TCTACGAGCGGCTCGGCTTCACCGTCACCGCCGACGTCGAGGTGCCCGAAGGACCGCGCACCTGGTGCAT
GACCCGCAAGCCCGGTGCCTGAACGCGTTAAGTCGACAATCAACCTCTGGATTACAAAATTTGTGAAAGA
TTGACTGGTATTCTTAACTATGTTGCTCCTTTTACGCTATGTGGATACGCTGCTTTAATGCCTTTGTATC
ATGCTATTGCTTCCCGTATGGCTTTCATTTTCTCCTCCTTGTATAAATCCTGGTTGCTGTCTCTTTATGA
GGAGTTGTGGCCCGTTGTCAGGCAACGTGGCGTGGTGTGCACTGTGTTTGCTGACGCAACCCCCACTGGT
TGGGGCATTGCCACCACCTGTCAGCTCCTTTCCGGGACTTTCGCTTTCCCCCTCCCTATTGCCACGGCGG
AACTCATCGCCGCCTGCCTTGCCCGCTGCTGGACAGGGGCTCGGCTGTTGGGCACTGACAATTCCGTGGT
GTTGTCGGGGAAATCATCGTCCTTTCCTTGGCTGCTCGCCTGTGTTGCCACCTGGATTCTGCGCGGGACG
TCCTTCTGCTACGTCCCTTCGGCCCTCAATCCAGCGGACCTTCCTTCCCGCGGCCTGCTGCCGGCTCTGC
GGCCTCTTCCGCGTCTTCGCCTTCGCCCTCAGACGAGTCGGATCTCCCTTTGGGCCGCCTCCCCGCGTCG
ACTTTAAGACCAATGACTTACAAGGCAGCTGTAGATCTTAGCCACTTTTTAAAAGAAAAGGGGGGACTGG
AAGGGCTAATTCACTCCCAACGAAGACAAGATCTGCTTTTTGCTTGTACTGGGTCTCTCTGGTTAGACCA
GATCTGAGCCTGGGAGCTCTCTGGCTAACTAGGGAACCCACTGCTTAAGCCTCAATAAAGCTTGCCTTGA
GTGCTTCAAGTAGTGTGTGCCCGTCTGTTGTGTGACTCTGGTAACTAGAGATCCCTCAGACCCTTTTAGT
CAGTGTGGAAAATCTCTAGCAGTACGTATAGTAGTTCATGTCATCTTATTATTCAGTATTTATAACTTGC
AAAGAAATGAATATCAGAGAGTGAGAGGAACTTGTTTATTGCAGCTTATAATGGTTACAAATAAAGCAAT
AGCATCACAAATTTCACAAATAAAGCATTTTTTTCACTGCATTCTAGTTGTGGTTTGTCCAAACTCATCA
ATGTATCTTATCATGTCTGGCTCTAGCTATCCCGCCCCTAACTCCGCCCATCCCGCCCCTAACTCCGCCC
AGTTCCGCCCATTCTCCGCCCCATGGCTGACTAATTTTTTTTATTTATGCAGAGGCCGAGGCCGCCTCGG
CCTCTGAGCTATTCCAGAAGTAGTGAGGAGGCTTTTTTGGAGGCCTAGGGACGTACCCAATTCGCCCTAT
AGTGAGTCGTATTACGCGCGCTCACTGGCCGTCGTTTTACAACGTCGTGACTGGGAAAACCCTGGCGTTA
CCCAACTTAATCGCCTTGCAGCACATCCCCCTTTCGCCAGCTGGCGTAATAGCGAAGAGGCCCGCACCGA
TCGCCCTTCCCAACAGTTGCGCAGCCTGAATGGCGAATGGG
[124 nt withheld, positions 4942-5065]
C
[91 nt withheld, positions 5067-5157]
A
[49 nt withheld, positions 5159-5207]
CCTTTGACGTTGGAGTCCACGTTCTTT
[37 nt withheld, positions 5235-5271]
ACCCTATCTCGGTCTATTCTTTTGATTTATAAGGGATTTTGCCGATTTCGGCCTATTGGTTAAAAAATGA
GCTGATTTAACAAAAATTTAACGCGAATTTTAACAAAATATTAACGCTTACAATTTAGGTGGCACTTTTC
GGGGAAATGTGCGCGGAACCCCTATTTGTTTATTTTTCTAAATACATTCAAATATGTATCCGCTCATGAG
ACAATAACCCTGATAAATGCTTCAATAATATTGAAAAAGGAAGAGTATGAGTATTCAACATTTCCGTGTC
GCCCTTATTCCCTTTTTTGCGGCATTTTGCCTTCCTGTTTTTGCTCACCCAGAAACGCTGGTGAAAGTAA
AAGATGCTGAAGATCAGTTGGGTGCACGAGTGGGTTACATCGAACTGGATCTCAACAGCGGTAAGATCCT
TGAGAGTTTTCGCCCCGAAGAACGTTTTCCAATGATGAGCACTTTTAAAGTTCTGCTATGTGGCGCGGTA
TTATCCCGTATTGACGCCGGGCAAGAGCAACTCGGTCGCCGCATACACTATTCTCAGAATGACTTGGTTG
AGTACTCACCAGTCACAGAAAAGCATCTTACGGATGGCATGACAGTAAGAGAATTATGCAGTGCTGCCAT
AACCATGAGTGATAACACTGCGGCCAACTTACTTCTGACAACGATCGGAGGACCGAAGGAGCTAACCGCT
TTTTTGCACAACATGGGGGATCATGTAACTCGCCTTGATCGTTGGGAACCGGAGCTGAATGAAGCCATAC
CAAACGACGAGCGTGACACCACGATGCCTGTAGCAATGGCAACAACGTTGCGCAAACTATTAACTGGCGA
ACTACTTACTCTAGCTTCCCGGCAACAATTAATAGACTGGATGGAGGCGGATAAAGTTGCAGGACCACTT
CTGCGCTCGGCCCTTCCGGCTGGCTGGTTTATTGCTGATAAATCTGGAGCCGGTGAGCGTGGGTCTCGCG
GTATCATTGCAGCACTGGGGCCAGATGGTAAGCCCTCCCGTATCGTAGTTATCTACACGACGGGGAGTCA
GGCAACTATGGATGAACGAAATAGACAGATCGCTGAGATAGGTGCCTCACTGATTAAGCATTGGTAACTG
TCAGACCAAGTTTACTCATATATACTTTAGATTGATTTAAAACTTCATTTTTAATTTAAAAGGATCTAGG
TGAAGATCCTTTTTGATAATCTCATGACCAAAATCCCTTAACGTGAGTTTTCGTTCCACTGAGCGTCAGA
CCCCGTAGAAAAGATCAAAGGATCTTCTTGAGATCCTTTTTTTCTGCGCGTAATCTGCTGCTTGCAAACA
AAAAAACCACCGCTACCAGCGGTGGTTTGTTTGCCGGATCAAGAGCTACCAACTCTTTTTCCGAAGGTAA
CTGGCTTCAGCAGAGCGCAGATACCAAATACTGTTCTTCTAGTGTAGCCGTAGTTAGGCCACCACTTCAA
GAACTCTGTAGCACCGCCTACATACCTCGCTCTGCTAATCCTGTTACCAGTGGCTGCTGCCAGTGGCGAT
AAGTCGTGTCTTACCGGGTTGGACTCAAGACGATAGTTACCGGATAAGGCGCAGCGGTCGGGCTGAACGG
GGGGTTCGTGCACACAGCCCAGCTTGGAGCGAACGACCTACACCGAACTGAGATACCTACAGCGTGAGCT
ATGAGAAAGCGCCACGCTTCCCGAAGGGAGAAAGGCGGACAGGTATCCGGTAAGCGGCAGGGTCGGAACA
GGAGAGCGCACGAGGGAGCTTCCAGGGGGAAACGCCTGGTATCTTTATAGTCCTGTCGGGTTTCGCCACC
TCTGACTTGAGCGTCGATTTTTGTGATGCTCGTCAGGGGGGCGGAGCCTATGGAAAAACGCCAGCAACGC
GGCCTTTTTACGGTTCCTGGCCTTTTGCTGGCCTTTTGCTCACATGTTCTTTCCTGCGTTATCCCCTGAT
TCTGTGGATAACCGTATTACCGCCTTTGAGTGAGCTGATACCGCTCGCCGCAGCCGAACGACCGAGCGCA
G
